Addgene plasmid #218565: pro::EX1-2:GFP
Purpose: Transcriptional reporter for ARF7 promoter
Depositing lab: Anthony Bishopp. Depositing organization: University of Nottingham.
Backbone
  Vector backbone: pGGZ003
  Vector type: Plant Expression
Growth in bacteria
  Bacterial resistance: Spectinomycin, 50 μg/mL
  Growth temperature: 37°C
  Growth strain: DH5alpha
  Copy number: High Copy
Gene/Insert
  Gene/Insert name: AT5G20730 (alt name: ARF7)
  Species: A. thaliana (mustard weed)
  Entrez Gene: NPH4 (a.k.a. AT5G20730, ARF7, AUXIN RESPONSE FACTOR 7, AUXIN-REGULATED TRANSCRIPTIONAL ACTIVATOR 7, AUXIN-RESPONSIVE TRANSCRIPTIONAL ACTIVATOR 7, BIP, BIPOSTO, IAA21, IAA23, IAA25, MASSUGU 1, MSG1, NON-PHOTOTROPHIC HYPOCOTYL, T1M15.130, T1M15_130, TIR5, TRANSPORT INHIBITOR RESPONSE 5, indole-3-acetic acid inducible 21, indole-3-acetic acid inducible 23, indole-3-acetic acid inducible 25)
  Cloning method: Golden Gate
Terms and licenses: Academic/Nonprofit Terms; Industry Terms: Not Available to Industry
How to cite: pro::EX1-2:GFP was a gift from Anthony Bishopp (Addgene plasmid # 218565 ; http://n2t.net/addgene:218565 ; RRID:Addgene_218565)
