[The description below was written by a language model from this plasmid's Addgene catalogue record and pLannotate feature annotations shown in this document.]
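Description:
pro::EX1-2:GFP is a plant expression binary vector built by Golden Gate assembly in the pGGZ003 (GreenGate destination) backbone, designed as a transcriptional reporter for the promoter of Arabidopsis thaliana ARF7 (AT5G20730, also known as NPH4/AUXIN RESPONSE FACTOR 7). In bacteria it is maintained as a high-copy plasmid through a ColE1/pUC-type origin and selected with spectinomycin via the aadA gene. A pSa origin is also present, which supports replication in Agrobacterium (usually with a helper plasmid supplying the replicase). Nopaline-type left and right T-DNA border repeats flank the plant payload, consistent with Agrobacterium-mediated delivery.

Within the T-DNA, a GFP coding sequence (annotated as the yEGFP variant) is followed by the pea rbcS-E9 terminator. The roughly 5 kb stretch upstream of GFP carries no annotated features and presumably holds the ARF7 regulatory sequence. The name suggests that it extends through exons 1–2, but the record does not define this or give the fragment boundaries. A hygromycin phosphotransferase gene with an octopine synthase terminator provides selection of transformed plants; its promoter is not annotated.

The feature table also shows a second, oppositely oriented cassette not mentioned in the catalogue entry. It contains a TMV Ω translational enhancer, the small membrane protein RCI2A (LTI6A) followed by tdTomato, and an OCS terminator, with attB1/attB2 sites flanking the coding region. This arrangement resembles a plasma-membrane-targeted red marker for outlining cells, although its promoter and purpose are not stated. The construct is suited to imaging where and when ARF7 regulatory sequences are active in planta.
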