Features (pLannotate 1.2.2; 17 found; start..end, strand, type, name):
    550..568     -  promoter       SP6 promoter: promoter for bacteriophage SP6 RNA polymerase
    618..640     -  misc_feature   LB T-DNA repeat: left border repeat from nopaline C58 T-DNA (truncated)
    767..1202    -  rep_origin     pSa ori: origin of replication from bacterial plasmid pSa
   1207..1308    -  CDS            TRA2_ECOLX (fragment): Protein predicted: Swiss-Prot protein existence level 4. Required for transposition of transposon Tn903. From Escherichia coli.
   1493..2278    +  CDS            aadA: S3AD_SHIFL - Experimental evidence at protein level: Swiss-Prot protein existence level 1. Mediates bacterial resistance to the antibiotics streptomycin and spectinomycin. From Shigella flexneri.
   2452..3040    +  rep_origin     ori: high-copy-number ColE1/pMB1/pBR322/pUC origin of replication
   3131..3155    -  misc_feature   RB T-DNA repeat: right border repeat from nopaline C58 T-DNA
   3251..3958    -  terminator     OCS terminator: octopine synthase terminator
   3977..4001    +  protein_bind   attB2: mutant version of attB; recombination site for the Gateway® BP reaction BP Clonase™
   4021..5448    -  CDS            tdTomato: tdTomato is a basic (constitutively fluorescent) orange fluorescent protein published in 2004, derived from Discosoma sp.. It is reported to be a somewhat slowly-maturing tandem dimer with low acid sensitivity.
   5485..5781    -  CDS            RCI2A: RCI2A_ARATH - Also known as LTI6A. Experimental evidence at transcript level: Swiss-Prot protein existence level 2. From Arabidopsis thaliana (Mouse-ear cress).
   5804..5859    -  misc_feature   TMV Ω: translational enhancer from the tobacco mosaic virus 5'-leader sequence (Gallie et al., 1988)
   5881..5905    -  protein_bind   attB1: mutant version of attB; recombination site for the Gateway® BP reaction BP Clonase™
  11273..11989   +  CDS            yEGFP: yEGFP is a fluorescent protein published in 1997.
  12298..12939   +  terminator     E9 terminator: terminator and polyadenylation signal from the pea rbcS-E9 gene
  13628..14650   +  CDS            HygR: aminoglycoside phosphotransferase from E. coli; aph(4)-Ia; confers resistance to hygromycin
  14658..517     +  terminator     OCS terminator (across the origin): octopine synthase terminator
>Addgene plasmid #218565 | pro::EX1-2:GFP | addgene full sequence | sequence record 437818 | Addgene NGS Result
TACCCTACTACTTATATGTACAATATTAAAATGAAAACAATATATTGTGCTGAATAGGTTTATAGCGACA
TCTATGATAGAGCGCCACAATAACAAACAATTGCGTTTTATTATTACAAATCCAATTTTAAAAAAAGCGG
CAGAACCGGTCAAACCTAAAAGACTGATTACATAAATCTTATTCAAATTTCAAAAGTGCCCCAGGGGCTA
GTATCTACGACACACCGAGCGGCGAACTAATAACGCTCACTGAAGGGAACTCCGGTTCCCCGCCGGCGCG
CATGGGTGAGATTCCTTGAAGTTGAGTATTGGCCGTCCGCTCTACCGAAAGTTACGGGCACCATTCAACC
CGGTCCAGCACGGCGGCCGGGTAACCGACTTGCTGCCCCGAGAATTATGCAGCATTTTTTTGGTGTATGT
GGGCCCCAAATGAAGTGCAGGTCAAACCTTGACAGTGACGACAAATCGTTGGGCGGGTCCAGGGCGAATT
TTGCGACAACATGTCGAGGCTCAGCAGGACCGGCATGCAAGCTAGCTTACTAGTGATATTCTATAGTGTC
ACCTAAATGTATTCTAGACCAAGCATGCACAGCTGGCGTTCTCAGCCAGATCCAACGTTACACCACAATA
TATCCTGCCAAGATCTAATTCCGGGGATCGGAAATCCAGAAGCCCGAGAGGTTGCCGCCTTTCGGGCTTT
TTCTTTTTCAAAAAAAAAAATTTATAAAACGATCTGTTGCGGCCGGCCGCCGGGTTGTGGGCAAAGGCGC
TCGACGGTGGGCAACCGCTTGCGGTTGTCCACGGGCGGAGCCGGTGCGCGTAGCGCATTGTCCACAAGCC
AAGGGCGACCAATAATTGATATATATATTCATAATTGAAAAGCTAATTGAACATACTACTTGCTGTAACT
ACTTGCCGGAGCGAGGGGTGTTTGCAAGCTGTTGATCTGAAAGGGCTATTAGCGTTCTCACGTGCCTTTT
TGATTAGCGATTTCACGTGACCTTATTAGCGATTTCACGTACTCCGATTAGCGATTTCACGTACCCTGAT
TAGCGATTTCACGTGGATAGTTTTTGGAGCGGGCCGGAAAGCCCCGTGAATCAAGGCTTTGCGGGGCATT
AGCGGTTTCACGTGGATAACTACCCTCTATCCACAGGCTTCCGGGGATAAAAAAGCCCGCTCGACGGCGG
GCTGTTGGATGGGGATCGCCTGAATCGCCCCATCATCCAGCCAGAAAGTGAGGGAGCCACGGTTGATGAG
AGCTTTGTTGTAGGTGGACCAGTTGGTGATTTTGAACTTTTGCTTTGCCACGGAACGGTCTGCGTTGTCG
GGAAGATGCGTGATCTGATCCTTCAACTCAGCAAAAGTTCGATTTATTCAACAAAGCCACGTTGTGTCTC
AAAATCTCTGATGTTACATTGCACAAGATAAAAATATATCATCATGAACAATAAAACTGTCTGCTTACAT
AAACAGTAATACAAGGGGTGTTATGAGGGAAGCGGTGATCGCCGAAGTATCGACTCAACTATCAGAGGTA
GTTGGCGTCATCGAGCGCCATCTCGAACCGACGTTGCTGGCCGTACATTTGTACGGCTCCGCAGTGGATG
GCGGCCTGAAGCCACACAGTGATATTGATTTGCTGGTTACGGTGACCGTAAGGCTTGATGAAACAACGCG
GCGAGCTTTGATCAACGACCTTTTGGAAACTTCGGCTTCCCCTGGAGAGAGCGAGATTCTCCGCGCTGTA
GAAGTCACCATTGTTGTGCACGACGACATCATTCCGTGGCGTTATCCAGCTAAGCGCGAACTGCAATTTG
GAGAATGGCAGCGCAATGACATTCTTGCAGGTATCTTCGAGCCAGCCACGATCGACATTGATCTGGCTAT
CTTGCTGACAAAAGCAAGAGAACATAGCGTTGCCTTGGTAGGTCCAGCGGCGGAGGAACTCTTTGATCCG
GTTCCTGAACAGGATCTATTTGAGGCGCTAAATGAAACCTTAACGCTATGGAACTCGCCGCCCGACTGGG
CTGGCGATGAGCGAAATGTAGTGCTTACGTTGTCCCGCATTTGGTACAGCGCAGTAACCGGCAAAATCGC
GCCGAAGGATGTCGCTGCCGACTGGGCAATGGAGCGCCTGCCGGCCCAGTATCAGCCCGTCATACTTGAA
GCTAGGCAGGCTTATCTTGGACAAGAAGATCGCTTGGCCTCGCGCGCAGATCAGTTGGAAGAATTTGTTC
ACTACGTGAAAGGCGAGATCACCAAGGTAGTCGGCAAATAATCACTAGACCAATGTTACACATATATACT
TTAGATTGATTTAAAACTTCATTTTTAATTTAAAAGGATCTAGGTGAAGATCCTTTTTGATAATCTCATG
ACCAAAATCCCTTAACGTGAGTTTTCGTTCCACTGAGCGTCAGACCCCGTAGAAAAGATCAAAGGATCTT
CTTGAGATCCTTTTTTTCTGCGCGTAATCTGCTGCTTGCAAACAAAAAAACCACCGCTACCAGCGGTGGT
TTGTTTGCCGGATCAAGAGCTACCAACTCTTCTTCCGAAGGTAACTGGCTTCAGCAGAGCGCAGATACCA
AATACTGTTCTTCTAGTGTAGCCGTAGTTAGGCCACCACTTCAAGAACTCTGTAGCACCGCCTACATACC
TCGCTCTGCTAATCCTGTTACCAGTGGCTGCTGCCAGTGGCGATAAGTCGTGTCTTACCGGGTTGGACTC
AAGACGATAGTTACCGGATAAGGCGCAGCGGTCGGGCTGAACGGGGGGTTCGTGCACACAGCCCAGCTTG
GAGCGAACGACCTACACCGAACTGAGATACCTACAGCGTGAGCTATGAGAAAGCGCCACGCTTCCCGAAG
GGAGAAAGGCGGACAGGTATCCGGTAAGCGGCAGGGTCGGAACAGGAGAGCGCACGAGGGAGCTTCCAGG
GGGAAACGCCTGGTATCTTTATAGTCCTGTCGGGTTTCGCCACCTCTGACTTGAGCGTCGATTTTTGTGA
TGCTCGTCAGGGGGGCGGAGCCTATGGAAAAACGCCAGCAACGCGGCCTTTTTACGGTTCCTGGCCTTTT
GCTGGCCTTTTGCTCACATGAGATCTCAAACAAACACATACAGCGACTTAGTTTACCCGCCAATATATCC
TGTCAAGGCTCGAACTAGGCTCGGACGAAGTAAGCGGCCGCAACCTTAATTAAACACGGCGCGCCAACAG
CGATCGCACCAGGTACCTTGCATGCCGGTCCTGCTGAGCCTCGACATGTTGTCGCAAAATTCGCCCTGGA
CCCGCCCAACGATTTGTCGTCACTGTCAAGGTTTGACCTGCACTTCATTTGGGGCCCACATACACCAAAA
AAATGCTGCATAATTCTCGGGGCAGCAAGTCGGTTACCCGGCCGCCGTGCTGGACCGGGTTGAATGGTGC
CCGTAACTTTCGGTAGAGCGGACGGCCAATACTCAACTTCAAGGAATCTCACCCATGCGCGCCGGCGGGG
AACCGGAGTTCCCTTCAGTGAGCGTTATTAGTTCGCCGCTCGGTGTGTCGTAGATACTAGCCCCTGGGGC
ACTTTTGAAATTTGAATAAGATTTATGTAATCAGTCTTTTAGGTTTGACCGGTTCTGCCGCTTTTTTTAA
AATTGGATTTGTAATAATAAAACGCAATTGTTTGTTATTGTGGCGCTCTATCATAGATGTCGCTATAAAC
CTATTCAGCACAATATATTGTTTTCATTTTAATATTGTACATATAAGTAGTAGGGTACAATCAGTAAATT
GAACGGAGAATATTATTCATAAAAATACGATAGTAACGGGTGATATATTCATTAGAATGAACCGAAACCG
GCGGTAAGGATCTGAGCTACACATGCTCAGGTTTTTTACAACGTGCACAACAGAATTGAAAGCAAATATC
ATGCGATCATAGGCGTCTCGCATATCTCATTAAAGCAGGACTCTAGAGGATCATCAACCACTTTGTACAA
GAAAGCTGGGTCGGCGCGCCCACCCTTTTACTTGTACAACTCGTCCATACCGTAGAGGAAGAGGTGGTGG
CGGCCCTCGGAACGCTCGTACTGTTCGACAATGGTGTAATCCTCGTTGTGGGAGGTAATGTCCAACTTGG
TATCAACGTAGTAATAACCAGGCAATTGAACGGGTTTCTTGGCCATGTAGATGGTCTTAAACTCCACGAG
GTAATGTCCACCGTCCTTCAACTTCAATGCCTGGTGAATCTCGCCCTTCAACACTCCATCGCGGGGATAC
AAGCGCTCTGTTGAAGCCTCCCAGCCCATAGTCTTCTTCTGCATAACTGGGCCGTCTGGTGGGAAATTGG
TTCCACGCATTTTGACCTTGTAGATAAGCGTACCATCTTGAAGGGAGGAGTCTTGGGTGACTGTAACCAA
ACCACCGTCCTCGAAGTTCATAACGCGCTCCCACTTAAATCCTTCTGGGAAAGACAACTTCTTATAATCT
GGAATATCGGCTGGGTGTTTCACGTAAGCCTTGGAACCGTACATAAACTGTGGTGAGAGAATATCCCAAG
CGAAAGGAAGTGGTCCACCCTTGGTGACTTTCAACTTAGCTGTCTGAGTGCCCTCATATGGGCGGCCCTC
ACCCTCTCCTTCGATCTCGAACTCGTGGCCATTCATTGAGCCCTCCATACGGACTTTGAAGCACATAAAC
TCCTTGATCACAGCCATGTTATTATCCTCGGATGAAGCGGTGCCAGAGCTGCCACTACCGGTGCTTCCAG
TACCATGACCCAAGAAAAGGTGATGGCGACCCTCAGACCTCTCATATTGTTCAACGATGGTGTAGTCCTC
GTTGTGGGAGGTGATATCGAGTTTAGTGTCCACGTAGTAATAGCCGGGGAGTTGCACGGGCTTCTTAGCC
ATGTAGATGGTCTTGAACTCCACCAAGTAGTGGCCTCCATCCTTAAGTTTGAGAGCTTGGTGGATTTCAC
CCTTAAGAACGCCGTCTCTTGGGTAAAGCCTCTCAGTGGAGGCTTCCCAACCCATAGTTTTCTTTTGCAT
GACTGGACCATCGGGAGGAAAGTTTGTGCCTCTCATCTTCACCTTGTAGATCAAAGTGCCGTCCTGCAAA
CTAGAATCTTGGGTCACAGTCACAAGACCTCCATCCTCGAAGTTCATGACCCTTTCCCACTTGAAACCCT
CTGGGAAGGACAACTTTTTGTAATCGGGGATGTCAGCAGGATGCTTAACGTATGCCTTAGAGCCATACAT
GAATTGGGGGGACAAGATGTCCCAAGCGAAGGGCAAAGGACCACCCTTAGTCACTTTGAGCTTTGCGGTT
TGGGTGCCCTCGTAGGGTCTACCTTCACCCTCGCCCTCGATCTCGAACTCGTGACCGTTCATGGAACCTT
CCATCCTAACCTTGAATCTCATGAACTCTTTGATAACCTCCTCACCCTTGGAAACCATGGATCGGGCTGC
CGCAGCGGCAGCAGCCGCAGCAGGTTTGGTGAGGACATAAATGGCGTATATGATCCCAGGAATATACCCA
AGTAGCGTCAAAACCAAACATATCCAAAACTCAACCTGCAACAAAATTCATAATTTCAACTTTTAATTTC
TAGTGTGGATAAATGTAAAAAAAGAACCATATTTGACTAAAGTATAAGATTAATTAACCAAAATAAAACT
CAGTCTAAATATGAGAGGAAAGATAAATACCCCGCAACCAAATCTGAGAAAGACACCGAGTGGAGGCAAG
AGGATGGCGATAATAATATCAACGAAAGTAGCTGTACTCATTTTGGTGAAGGGGGCGGCCGCTGTAATTG
TAAATAGTAATTGTAATGTTGTTTGTTGTTTGTTGTTGTTGGTAATTGTTGTAAAAATACGCGGCCGCGG
AGCCTGCTTTTTTGTACAAACTTGTTGATGATCCCTGTTAATCAGAAAAACTCAGATTAATCGACAAATT
CGATCGCACAAACTAGAAACTAACACCAGATCTAGATAGAAATCACAAATCGAAGAGTAATTATTCGACA
AAACTCAAATTATTTGAACAAATCGGATGATATCTATGAAACCCTAATCGAGAATTAAGATGATATCTAA
CGATCAAACCCAGAAAATCGTCTTCGATCTAAGATTAACAGAATCTAAACCAAAGAACATATACGAAATT
GGGATCGAACGAAAACAAAATCGAAGATTTTGAGAGAATAAGGAACACAGAAATTTACCTTGATCACGGT
AGAGAGAATTGAGAGAAAGTTTTTAAGATTTTGAGAAATTGAAATCTGAATTGTGAAGAAGAAGAGCTCT
TTGGGTATTGTTTTATAGAAGAAGAAGAAGAAAAGACGAGGACGACTAGGTCACGAGAAAGCTAAGGCGG
TGAAGCAATAGCTAATAATAAAATGACACGTGTATTGAGCGTTGTTTACACGCAAAGTTGTTTTTGGCTA
ATTGCCTTATTTTTAGGTTGAGGAAAAGTATTTGTGCTTTGAGTTGATAAACACGACTCGTGTGTGCCGG
CTGCAACCACTTTGACGCCGTTTATTACTGACTCGTCGACAACCACAATTTCTAACGGTCGTCATAAGAT
CCAGCCGTTGAGATTTAACGATCGTTACGATTTATATTTTTTTAGCATTATCGTTTTATTTTTTAAATAT
ACGGTGGAGCTGAAAATTGGCAATAATTGAACCGTGGGTCCCACTGCATTGAAGCGTATTTCGTATTTTC
TAGAATTCTTCGTGCTTTATTTCTTTTCCTTTTTGTTTTTTTTTGCCATTTATCTAATGCAAGTGGGCTT
ATAAAATCAGTGAATTTCTTGGAAAAGTAACTTCTTTATCGTATAACATATTGTGAAATTATCCATTTCT
TTTAATTTTTTAGTGTTATTGGATATTTTTGTATGATTATTGATTTGCATAGGATAATGACTTTTGTATC
AAGTTGGTGAACAAGTCTCGTTAAAAAAGGCAAGTGGTTTGGTGACTCGATTTATTCTTGTTATTTAATT
CATATATCAATGGATCTTATTTGGGGCCTGGTCCATATTTAACACTCGTGTTCAGTCCAATGACCAATAA
TATTTTTTCATTAATAACAATGTAACAAGAATGATACACAAAACATTCTTTGAATAAGTTCGCTATGAAG
AAGGGAACTTATCCGGTCCTAGATCATCAGTTCATACAAACCTCCATAGAGTTCAACATCTTAAACAAGA
ATATCCTGATCTGAAGAATGTGGAGGCTTTAGTCCCTTGGATACTTGGGAGGCTGTGGAAGAACAGAAAC
GAGCTGGTGCTTAAAGGGAGGGAATTTGGAACCAATGAGGTATTAGTAAGGACACAAGAAGATGCAGATG
AGTGGATTAGAAGGAAAGAGGCTCAGAATGTAAGGAAAGCACCAACCACAACACCGTCGGGACAGACGAG
AAACATGGGAAGCTCCACCACAATCTTGGGTTAAGTGCAACTTTGATGGGGCATGGCCAACAGAAGGATT
AAAATGTGGCTTAGGGTGGGTGCTTCGCGATCATACAGGGAAGGTGTTATGGTTAGGTGCAAGAGCTGTG
GTAAAAGTAAGAAGCGTGCTGGAAGTAGAAGTGGAGGCTCTTAGATGGGCTGTGCTGTCATTATCCCGAT
TCAATTATAGGAAGATCATTTTTGAGGTGGATTCTCAGCAACTTGTGTCTTTGGTTACATGAAAGTTATG
CTTGTCAAGTCTCAATCCAATTATCCAAGACATAAAGTATCTACTTAGCAAGTTTGAGGATTTTATGCTT
GTGCATACAAGCCGAGAAGGAAATGGAGTGGCAGATAGAATAGCTAAGGAATCTCTTTCTTTTGAGAATT
ATGATCTAAAGTTGTATTCTATTGTACCAATTTGGGTTAAAAGCTCTGTTGAGCTAGACTCATATGCATA
CCTAAGAGATGTCGCAAACCAGCTCATGTCACCAAACAACAATTAGAGCCAATGTGAAATGGGGTGGGAG
TGTGACCACGTCAGGTGGGATTTGCCGTGAGAGGCCCTTCTTTATTGTTTGTTCCTTTTTCTTCAATTAT
TATTTTCAATAATAATGTAATTAAACTTATCATCAAATACAAATATTCGATAAATTAAAGGATCCTCTAC
AAGAAATATGAATATTGATAACACATAAGAATAGCAAAATTTTTGTAACTATTATTAAAAATAATATTCG
AGATTTGTTAACCATAGTATAACATTTGTAAACCACTAAACATAAAAGTAACGAGAAAATCTCCTAAAGC
AAAGTAACGTTTCTCTATATTTAGCGTTTTACAAAATTTATGTTAAAAAATTATGTTTAGCGTTTTACAA
AAATTATGCTAGAAAAGTTTATGTTTAGCGGAAATCTAAAATCACTTAAAACGCAAAAAATTAATCAGTA
CGTAGATTATTTTCCACAACTCTCTCTTACATACAAATTAACAAATAATGCATATCAGAATGACATAGTA
AAGTCGAGAAAATCATGGAATCGTAACGAAACTTCCTCGTCTCTCTCTGATAATTCATCCAACTCAAGTG
GTGTATTTTGTGGTTACATTTACATATATTGTCAACACCAACTGTCGAATTCATTAAATCGGCTAAAATA
CGTTGATGTGATTCTGGAAATATCTTTAGGACAGTATATGAGTTATTCATCTTGTTCATTTTCCACTTTC
CACTGCGGACACCATACGGACACACAACCGGTTCTGAAATGCGTCACGCTCTTCTTCCTTTCATTCCAAC
TTTAATACATGCATGAAGTCGTAGTTCGGAGTTCATACTAAATTTCGGTCACTTTGTAATAAGAAAACTA
TTAACATTTTTCTTTTTCTTTTTTTAAACGTTAGCTAGGCCTCAAAGTTTCACAAAAAAAAAAGAAAAAA
AAAAGCTAGGCGTCGAAATCCATAACTTCAAAAGGCCTTCTTACATTCATCCAATCTCCAAACTTCTGTC
TTCACGCATTTATTGCTCAGGGACATCATGTCGCTACTCACTGCCACTTATTTGAATTGACATCCATTCA
TTCCATACATATATATTACCTTCACTTAAAGTTGTAAGTATATAGAATTTTAAGCATTCCTGCCAAATAA
GTTTTGGATCGAACCTAAACTAACAAAGAGGTTACTGTTTTGTAACTTTCTTTTTTGATGTGGGGTCATT
CAAAGGGTTTACATGCATTTTACAATGGTCTGTGATGAATATGGAGGTTCAGTCTTTGGTAGATAAAACT
TGTTATGTGGCCTTAAACCAAATAGATTGTAGTTTGTACAATGACATATTTATGGTTATATTCGGTTTTC
CAATATGTTTAGGAATATATATCACCGTTTTTTTTTGGGTAGACATTTTAACGATTATAGAGGAAAATTT
TGAATGATGGCTGTACTGGGAAAAGAGTGTAAGTTGTGATCATCATATGTAATTTTATTTTGTGTGACAT
TATAACACTTCTTCCAAAAGACAAAAGTTTAGGTTAATTAATATAAGAAACCAATAAAGAATCATGAACA
AAGAGAGAACTTCTATCATTTTTGATATGAAATCGTCCGTTAAAATATTGTTCTTTGTGATCGCATATGC
TGTATGTACTTAGATTTGATCAATTAATCAACATTTACAACAAAATAAGATCAATTGTTTATAATGATGA
TCTAAGCGAATTTAGATTTGTTTGTTATTATAGAACTCATTACTAAACATTTAAGTTCCATTCTCGTTTA
AAACATGAACGCTAGTTTATGAAACTCAGAACCAACCATGTAAAACTCCACAAAATTTCTAGTAAAATGC
TTTTGTTCAAAATAATGAAAATCATAAAATTTTTTGATGAATTATGAATCCTAAAATCTATCTGAATTAA
ATATAGTTAACTACAAAAGAAATTGCCAAACATATATGTACGCACTTTGATCAAATAACTAGCTAGTCAG
CTTAGTTTGTTTTTTTCAATACATCCCCTATAAATCTATGTTATCCCTAATCAAGTATTACAATAAATGA
TACAGTAATAATAACCTTAATGAAAAAAACTTATCAAATTATCAGAGATAAGGAAAAAGAAAACACTAAT
AAAGTTGTTTTTTTGTGTGTCAAAGTTAAAATTTTAGAGGACAATAATAACATTAAGAAATTAAATCGTG
GCCAGTTTGCTAGTGAATATGTCGGCTTCATGAGCATAACTAAATAGGTATAAAAAAATAAAAATATCGG
AAAAAGAAAAGAGAAGGAAAAAAAAAGGAGAGGAAGAAGAAAAAGCTGTTCCTGTGCTTTAGCAGACCTT
TTGGTAGTTGTCCTGGTCGCTGATCATCCCTTTCCGACAACTCTGTTGCTCTTTCTCTCACGTTTGAGTC
TTAATCTTCGATTGTCCTTGGTCATCCTTAAGTTTTGTTTTTCTCTTTCGATTCATTTTCCAGATTTCTT
TTTATAGAAACCCGTCTCTTTGATTTGATTCCCCCCAAGAAAGGAAAGCAAAACAAAGAAGAGCAGCTGA
ATCAAGTAACTTTGTGGGTGTTTTTGAATTATCTGACTCGAGATAAAGAGCTTCGTTAAAAACGGAATCT
TTTTTAAGGTCGTATGCTTTGTTTGTCTCTCCGGAGATTCCGCGTGTGAAAAGTCGTGGTTTTTGATCTC
TTTGAGATACTTAAAATTTCCGAGAAATTGGCGGCTCTGTCGGAGATAAAAAGCTGAGATCTTGGAGTTC
CCCATTTCTGATTAACGATTCTCTCTGCTGTTACTTGAGCTAGGAAGCTATTAACAACTTGAGTGAAAGT
TTAGGGCTTTTGATGAAGCTCTCACGCAAAGAGCTTAGCTTTGTATAAGCTCAGATTCAGATTATTTATT
GGGTTTATTCTTCAGAGAAAGTAAAGTTGAGTGATCAACACCATGAAAGCTCCTTCATCAAATGGAGTTT
CTCCTAATCCTGTTGAAGGTTTGTGTGTTTCTCGTATCTGATAAATGTCAATCCTTTAGTAGAAGAAATT
CATTGCTGGATTTGAATAGATTCAAGTTTTAAGTAGAAGAGGTCACACATTTCTTCAGAATTGCTGGATT
TGAGAACCTGAATTGAATTGGTTTCGGTCATTTTCTGCTTAGAGAGTAAGCTAAGTTACTATTGTATTGG
TTTATAAAGACTGTGGCTTTTAGTTGGTTTAGAGCAGTTCTCTCCTATCTTGTTGGTTTGATAATAGTAA
CTGAATGAAGATCCTAGAGATTTTAAGTAATCACAGCTTTGATGTTGTGTGAATGCAGGAGAAAGGGGCT
CCATGGTGAGCAAGGGCGAGGAGCTGTTCACCGGGGTGGTGCCCATCCTGGTCGAGCTGGACGGCGACGT
AAACGGCCACAAGTTCAGCGTGTCCGGCGAGGGCGAGGGCGATGCCACCTACGGCAAGCTGACCCTGAAG
TTCATCTGCACCACCGGCAAGCTGCCCGTGCCCTGGCCCACCCTCGTGACCACCTTCACCTACGGCGTGC
AGTGCTTCAGCCGCTACCCCGACCACATGAAGCAGCACGACTTCTTCAAGTCCGCCATGCCCGAAGGCTA
CGTCCAGGAGCGCACCATCTTCTTCAAGGACGACGGCAACTACAAGACCCGCGCCGAGGTGAAGTTCGAG
GGCGACACCCTGGTGAACCGCATCGAGCTGAAGGGCATCGACTTCAAGGAGGACGGCAACATCCTGGGGC
ACAAGCTGGAGTACAACTACAACAGCCACAACGTCTATATCATGGCCGACAAGCAGAAGAACGGCATCAA
GGTGAACTTCAAGATCCGCCACAACATCGAGGACGGCAGCGTGCAGCTCGCCGACCACTACCAGCAGAAC
ACCCCCATCGGCGACGGCCCCGTGCTGCTGCCCGACAACCACTACCTGAGCACCCAGTCCGCCCTGAGCA
AAGACCCCAACGAGAAGCGCGATCACATGGTCCTGCTGGAGTTCGTGACCGCCGCCGGGATCACTCACGG
CATGGACGAGCTGTACAAGATTGCTGCAGCGGCCGAATTCAAGCGTGAAGAGCAAGCAAGGAAAGCTAAG
GTGAACAATGAGAAAAAGACGGAAATAGTGAAACCAGAGAGTTGTAGCAATGAAGGAGATGTCAAGGATC
TGAAAAGAAAGGACTCTGAGGATGGAAACGAGGGTGAGGAAGAAGAAGCTTCTTCGAAACCGAAAAAGCC
AAAAGTTGCTCTTTCTCATCTTCAGGACATTGACGACACAGAAGCTGATCAAGAAGAAGAGTCAGGTGGA
TCCTAGATAACCTTTACCTTCATTCCCTGTAAATTGGTACCCTGCAAAGCTTTCGTTCGTATCATCGGTT
TCGACAACGTTCGTCAAGTTCAATGCATCAGTTTCATTGCGCACACACCAGAATCCTACTGAGTTTGAGT
ATTATGGCATTGGGAAAACTGTTTTTCTTGTACCATTTGTTGTGCTTGTAATTTACTGTGTTTTTTATTC
GGTTTTCGCTATCGAACTGTGAAATGGAAATGGATGGAGAAGAGTTAATGAATGATATGGTCCTTTTGTT
CATTCTCAAATTAATATTATTTGTTTTTTCTCTTATTTGTTGTGTGTTGAATTTGAAATTATAAGAGATA
TGCAAACATTTTGTTTTGAGTAAAAATGTGTCAAATCGTGGCCTCTAATGACCGAAGTTAATATGAGGAG
TAAAACACTTGTAGTTGTACCATTATGCTTATTCACTAGGCAACAAATATATTTTCAGACCTAGAAAAGC
TGCAAATGTTACTGAATACAAGTATGTCCTCTTGTGTTTTAGACATTTATGAACTTTCCTTTATGTAATT
TTCCAGAATCCTTGTCAGATTCTAATCATTGCTTTATAATTATAGTTATACTCATGGATTTGTAGTTGAG
TATGAAAATATTTTTTAATGCATTTTATGACTTGCCAATTGATTGACAACATGCATCAATCGACTAGTCG
ACGAGTCAGTAATAAACGGCGTCAAAGTGGTTGCAGCCGGCACACACGAGTCGTGTTTATCAACTCAAAG
CACAAATACTTTTCCTCAACCTAAAAATAAGGCAATTAGCCAAAAACAACTTTGCGTGTAAACAACGCTC
AATACACGTGTCATTTTATTATTAGCTATTGCTTCACCGCCTTAGCTTTCTCGTGACCTAGTCGTCCTCG
TCTTTTCTTCTTCTTCTTCTATAAAACAATACCCAAAGAGCTCTTCTTCTTCACAATTCAGATTTCAATT
TCTCAAAATCTTAAAAACTTTCTCTCAATTCTCTCTACCGTGATCAAGGTAAATTTCTGTGTTCCTTATT
CTCTCAAAATCTTCGATTTTGTTTTCGTTCGATCCCAATTTCGTATATGTTCTTTGGTTTAGATTCTGTT
AATCTTAGATCGAAGACGATTTTCTGGGTTTGATCGTTAGATATCATCTTAATTCTCGATTAGGGTTTCA
TAGATATCATCCGATTTGTTCAAATAATTTGAGTTTTGTCGAATAATTACTCTTCGATTTGTGATTTCTA
TCTAGATCTGGTGTTAGTTTCTAGTTTGTGCGATCGAATTTGTAGATTAATCTGAGTTTTTCTGATTAAC
ACCACACCAATCTGGTACCAGAAAAGGGGAGAAGCAAAACCATGGGTAAAAAGCCTGAACTCACCGCGAC
GTCTGTCGAGAAGTTTCTGATCGAAAAGTTCGACAGCGTCTCCGACCTGATGCAGCTCTCGGAGGGCGAA
GAATCTCGTGCTTTCAGCTTCGATGTAGGAGGGCGTGGATATGTCCTGCGGGTAAATAGCTGCGCCGATG
GTTTCTACAAAGATCGTTATGTTTATCGGCACTTTGCATCGGCCGCGCTCCCGATTCCGGAAGTGCTTGA
CATTGGGGCATTCAGCGAGAGCCTGACCTATTGCATCTCCCGCCGTGCACAGGGTGTCACGTTGCAAGAC
CTGCCTGAAACCGAACTGCCCGCTGTTCTGCAACCGGTCGCGGAGGCGATGGATGCCATCGCTGCGGCCG
ATCTTAGCCAGACGAGCGGGTTCGGCCCATTCGGACCGCAAGGAATCGGTCAATACACTACATGGCGTGA
TTTCATATGCGCGATTGCTGATCCCCATGTGTATCACTGGCAAACTGTGATGGACGACACCGTCAGTGCG
TCCGTCGCGCAGGCTCTCGATGAGCTGATGCTTTGGGCCGAGGACTGCCCCGAAGTCCGGCACCTCGTGC
ACGCGGATTTCGGCTCCAACAATGTCCTGACGGACAATGGCCGCATAACAGCGGTCATTGACTGGAGCGA
GGCGATGTTCGGGGATTCCCAATACGAGGTCGCCAACATCTTCTTCTGGAGGCCGTGGTTGGCTTGTATG
GAGCAGCAGACGCGCTACTTCGAGCGGAGGCATCCGGAGCTTGCAGGATCGCCGCGGCTCCGGGCGTATA
TGCTCCGCATTGGTCTTGACCAACTCTATCAGAGCTTGGTTGACGGCAATTTCGATGATGCAGCTTGGGC
GCAGGGTCGATGCGACGCAATCGTCCGATCCGGAGCCGGGACTGTCGGGCGTACACAAATCGCCCGCAGA
AGCGCGGCCGTCTGGACCGATGGCTGTGTAGAAGTACTCGCCGATAGTGGAAACCGACGCCCCAGCACTC
GTCCGAGGGCAAAGGAATAGATGCATCCTGCTTTAATGAGATATGCGAGACGCCTATGATCGCATGATAT
TTGCTTTCAATTCTGTTGTGCACGTTGTAAAAAACCTGAGCATGTGTAGCTCAGATCCTTACCGCCGGTT
TCGGTTCATTCTAATGAATATATCACCCGTTACTATCGTATTTTTATGAATAATATTCTCCGTTCAATTT
ACTGATTG
